>Addgene plasmid #218929 | H2B-Electra2 | addgene full sequence | sequence record 433882 | Addgene NGS Result
ATGCCAGAGCCAGCGAAGTCTGCTCCCGCCCCGAAAAAGGGCTCCAAGAAGGCGGTGACTAAGGCGCAGA
AGAAAGGCGGCAAGAAGCGCAAGCGCAGCCGCAAGGAGAGCTATTCCATCTATGTGTACAAGGTTCTGAA
GCAGGTCCACCCTGACACCGGCATTTCGTCCAAGGCCATGGGCATCATGAATTCGTTTGTGAACGACATT
TTCGAGCGCATCGCAGGTGAGGCTTCCCGCCTGGCGCATTACAACAAGCGCTCGACCATCACCTCCAGGG
AGATCCAGACGGCCGTGCGCCTGCTGCTGCCTGGGGAGTTGGCCAAGCACGCCGTGTCCGAGGGTACTAA
GGCCATCACCAAGTACACCAGCGCTAAGGATCCACCGGTCGCCACCATGGTGTCTAAGGGCGAAGAGCTG
ATCGAGGAAAATATGCGTATGAAGGTGGTCATGGAAGGTTCGGTCAACGGCCACCAATTCAAATGCACAG
GTGAAGGAGAAGGCAGACCGTACGAGGGAGTGCAAACCATGAGGATCAAAGTCATCGAGGGAGGACCCCT
GCCATTTGCCTTTGACATTCTTGCCACGTCGTTCCTGTTCGGCAGCAAGACCTTTATCAAGTACCCGGCC
GACATCCCTGATTTCTTCGAACAGTCCTTTCCTGAGGGCTTTACTTGGGAAAGAGTTACGAGATACGAAG
ATGGTGGAGTAGTCACCGTCACGCAGGACACCAGCCTTGAGGATGGTGGGCTCGTCTACAACGTCAAGGT
CAGAGGGGTAAACTTTCACTCCAAGGGTCCCGTGATGCAGAAGAAGACCGAGGGTTGGGAGCCTTTCACA
GAGATGATGTATCCAGCAGATGGTGGTCTGAGAGGATATACCGACATCGCACTGAAAGTTGATGGTGGTG
GCCATCTGCACGCCAACATCGTGACAACTTACAGGTCAAAAAAGACCGTCGGGAACATCAAGATGCCCGG
TGTCCATGCCGTTGATTACCGCCTGGAAAGGATCGAAGAGAGTGACAATGAAACCTACGTAGTGCTAAGA
GAAGTGGCAGTTGCCAAATACAGCAACCTTGGTGGTGGCATGGACGAGCTGTTCAAGTAACATCGATTGG
AATTCAAGGCCTCTCGAGCCTCTAGAACTATAGTGAGTCGTATTACGTAGATCCAGACATGATAAGATAC
ATTGATGAGTTTGGACAAACCACAACTAGAATGCAGTGAAAAAAATGCTTTATTTGTGAAATTTGTGATG
CTATTGCTTTATTTGTAACCATTATAAGCTGCAATAAACAAGTTAACAACAACAATTGCATTCATTTTAT
GTTTCAGGTTCAGGGGGAGGTGTGGGAGGTTTTTTAATTCGCGGCCGCGGCGCCAATGCATTGGGCCCGG
TACCCAGCTTTTGTTCCCTTTAGTGAGGGTTAATTGCGCGCTTGGCGTAATCATGGTCATAGCTGTTTCC
TGTGTGAAATTGTTATCCGCTCACAATTCCACACAACATACGAGCCGGGAGCATAAAGTGTAAAGCCTGG
GGTGCCTAATGAGTGAGCTAACTCACATTAATTGCGTTGCGCTCACTGCCCGCTTTCCAGTCGGGAAACC
TGTCGTGCCAGCTGCATTAATGAATCGGCCAACGCGCGGGGAGAGGCGGTTTGCGTATTGGGCGCTCTTC
CGCTTCCTCGCTCACTGACTCGCTGCGCTCGGTCGTTCGGCTGCGGCGAGCGGTATCAGCTCACTCAAAG
GCGGTAATACGGTTATCCACAGAATCAGGGGATAACGCAGGAAAGAACATGTGAGCAAAAGGCCAGCAAA
AGGCCAGGAACCGTAAAAAGGCCGCGTTGCTGGCGTTTTTCCATAGGCTCCGCCCCCCTGACGAGCATCA
CAAAAATCGACGCTCAAGTCAGAGGTGGCGAAACCCGACAGGACTATAAAGATACCAGGCGTTTCCCCCT
GGAAGCTCCCTCGTGCGCTCTCCTGTTCCGACCCTGCCGCTTACCGGATACCTGTCCGCCTTTCTCCCTT
CGGGAAGCGTGGCGCTTTCTCATAGCTCACGCTGTAGGTATCTCAGTTCGGTGTAGGTCGTTCGCTCCAA
GCTGGGCTGTGTGCACGAACCCCCCGTTCAGCCCGACCGCTGCGCCTTATCCGGTAACTATCGTCTTGAG
TCCAACCCGGTAAGACACGACTTATCGCCACTGGCAGCAGCCACTGGTAACAGGATTAGCAGAGCGAGGT
ATGTAGGCGGTGCTACAGAGTTCTTGAAGTGGTGGCCTAACTACGGCTACACTAGAAGAACAGTATTTGG
TATCTGCGCTCTGCTGAAGCCAGTTACCTTCGGAAAAAGAGTTGGTAGCTCTTGATCCGGCAAACAAACC
ACCGCTGGTAGCGGTGGTTTTTTTGTTTGCAAGCAGCAGATTACGCGCAGAAAAAAAGGATCTCAAGAAG
ATCCTTTGATCTTTTCTACGGGGTCTGACGCTCAGTGGAACGAAAACTCACGTTAAGGGATTTTGGTCAT
GAGATTATCAAAAAGGATCTTCACCTAGATCCTTTTAAATTAAAAATGAAGTTTTAAATCAATCTAAAGT
ATATATGAGTAAACTTGGTCTGACAGTTACCAATGCTTAATCAGTGAGGCACCTATCTCAGCGATCTGTC
TATTTCGTTCATCCATAGTTGCCTGACTCCCCGTCGTGTAGATAACTACGATACGGGAGGGCTTACCATC
TGGCCCCAGTGCTGCAATGATACCGCGAGACCCACGCTCACCGGCTCCAGATTTATCAGCAATAAACCAG
CCAGCCGGAAGGGCCGAGCGCAGAAGTGGTCCTGCAACTTTATCCGCCTCCATCCAGTCTATTAATTGTT
GCCGGGAAGCTAGAGTAAGTAGTTCGCCAGTTAATAGTTTGCGCAACGTTGTTGCCATTGCTACAGGCAT
CGTGGTGTCACGCTCGTCGTTTGGTATGGCTTCATTCAGCTCCGGTTCCCAACGATCAAGGCGAGTTACA
TGATCCCCCATGTTGTGCAAAAAAGCGGTTAGCTCCTTCGGTCCTCCGATCGTTGTCAGAAGTAAGTTGG
CCGCAGTGTTATCACTCATGGTTATGGCAGCACTGCATAATTCTCTTACTGTCATGCCATCCGTAAGATG
CTTTTCTGTGACTGGTGAGTACTCAACCAAGTCATTCTGAGAATAGTGTATGCGGCGACCGAGTTGCTCT
TGCCCGGCGTCAATACGGGATAATACCGCGCCACATAGCAGAACTTTAAAAGTGCTCATCATTGGAAAAC
GTTCTTCGGGGCGAAAACTCTCAAGGATCTTACCGCTGTTGAGATCCAGTTCGATGTAACCCACTCGTGC
ACCCAACTGATCTTCAGCATCTTTTACTTTCACCAGCGTTTCTGGGTGAGCAAAAACAGGAAGGCAAAAT
GCCGCAAAAAAGGGAATAAGGGCGACACGGAAATGTTGAATACTCATACTCTTCCTTTTTCAATATTATT
GAAGCATTTATCAGGGTTATTGTCTCATGAGCGGATACATATTTGAATGTATTTAGAAAAATAAACAAAT
AGGGGTTCCGCGCACATTTCCCCGAAAAGTGCCACCTAAATTGTAAGCGTTAATATTTTGTTAAAATTCG
CGTTAAATTTTTGTTAAATCAGCTCATTTTTTAACCAATAGGCCGAAATCGGCAAAATCCCTTATAAATC
AAAAGAATAGACCGAGATAGGGT
[37 nt withheld, positions 3734-3770]
AAAGAACGTGGACTCCAACGTCAAAGG
[49 nt withheld, positions 3798-3846]
T
[91 nt withheld, positions 3848-3938]
G
[124 nt withheld, positions 3940-4063]
CCCATTCGCCATTCAGGCTGCGCAACTGTTGGGAAGGGCGATCGGTGCGGGCCTCTTCGCTATTACGCCA
GTCGACCGCCAATTCAATATGGCGTATATGGACTCATGCCAATTCAATATGGTGGATCTGGACCTGTGCC
AATTCAATATGGCGTATATGGACTCGTGCCAATTCAATATGGTGGATCTGGACCCCAGCCAATTCAATAT
GGCGGACTTGGCACCATGCCAATTCAATATGGCGGACCTGGCACTGTGCCAACTGGGGAGGGGTCTACTT
GGCACGGTGCCAAGTTTGAGGAGGGGTCTTGGCCCTGTGCCAAGTCCGCCATATTGAATTGGCATGGTGC
CAATAATGGCGGCCATATTGGCTATATGCCAGGATCAATATATAGGCAATATCCAATATGGCCCTATGCC
AATATGGCTATTGGCCAGGTTCAATACTATGTATTGGCCCTATGCCATATAGTATTCCATATATGGGTTT
TCCTATTGACGTAGATAGCCCCTCCCAATGGGCGGTCCCATATACCATATATGGGGCTTCCTAATACCGC
CCATAGCCACTCCCCCATTGACGTCAATGGTCTCTATATATGGTCTTTCCTATTGACGTCATATGGGCGG
TCCTATTGACGTATATGGCGCCTCCCCCATTGACGTCAATTACGGTAAATGGCCCGCCTGGCTCAATGCC
CATTGACGTCAATAGGACCACCCACCATTGACGTCAATGGGATGGCTCATTGCCCATTCATATCCGTTCT
CACGCCCCCTATTGACGTCAATGACGGTAAATGGCCCACTTGGCAGTACATCAATATCTATTAATAGTAA
CTTGGCAAGTACATTACTATTGGAAGTACGCCAGGGTACATTGGCAGTACTCCCATTGACGTCAATGGCG
GTAAATGGCCCGCGATGGCTGCCAAGTACATCCCCATTGACGTCAATGGGGAGGGGCAATGACGCAAATG
GGCGTTCCATTGACGTAAATGGGCGGTAGGCGTGCCTAATGGGAGGTCTATATAAGCAATGCTCGTTTAG
GGAACCGCCATTCTGCCTGGGGACGTCGGAGCAAGCTTGATTTAGGTGACACTATAGAATACAAGCTACT
TGTTCTTTTTGCAGGATCCACTAGTGGCGCGCCATTAATTAAAGGCCGGCCAGCGATCGC
Features (pLannotate 1.2.2; 16 found; start..end, strand, type, name):
      1..378     +  CDS            H2B: human histone H2B; HIST1H2BJ
    397..1107    +  CDS            mRuby3: monomeric red fluorescent protein derived from mRuby2, with improved brightness and photostability (Bajar et al., 2016)
   1148..1165    -  promoter       T7 promoter (fragment): promoter for bacteriophage T7 RNA polymerase
   1170..1304    -  polyA_signal   SV40 poly(A) signal: SV40 polyadenylation signal
   1417..1435    -  promoter       T3 promoter: promoter for bacteriophage T3 RNA polymerase
   1480..1496    -  protein_bind   lac operator: The lac repressor binds to the lac operator to inhibit transcription in E. coli. This inhibition can be relieved by adding lactose or isopropyl-β-D-thiogalactopyranoside (IPTG). lac repressor encoded by lacI
   1504..1534    -  promoter       lac promoter: promoter for the E. coli lac operon
   1549..1570    -  protein_bind   CAP binding site: CAP binding activates transcription in the presence of cAMP. E. coli catabolite activator protein
   1583..1675    -  CDS            lacI (fragment): lac repressor; lacI; The lac repressor binds to the lac operator to inhibit transcription in E. coli. This inhibition can be relieved by adding lactose or isopropyl-β-D-thiogalactopyranoside (IPTG).
   1858..2446    -  rep_origin     ori: high-copy-number ColE1/pMB1/pBR322/pUC origin of replication
   2617..3477    -  CDS            AmpR: β-lactamase; bla; confers resistance to ampicillin, carbenicillin, and related antibiotics
   3478..3582    -  promoter       AmpR promoter: bla
   3635..4063    -  rep_origin     f1 ori (sequence partly withheld): f1 bacteriophage origin of replication; arrow indicates direction of (+) strand synthesis
   4068..4134    -  CDS            lacZα (fragment): LacZα fragment of β-galactosidase; lacZ fragment
   4141..5118    +  promoter       CMV IE94 promoter: enhancer/promoter region of simian cytomegalovirus major immediate early transcription unit IE94
   5153..5171    +  promoter       SP6 promoter: promoter for bacteriophage SP6 RNA polymerase
