[The description below was written by a language model from this plasmid's Addgene catalogue record and pLannotate feature annotations shown in this document.]
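Description:
H2B-Electra2 is a 5,243 bp expression plasmid built on the pCS2+8 backbone, catalogued as a mammalian expression and synthetic biology vector. It is maintained in E. coli through a high-copy ColE1/pUC-type origin and selected with ampicillin via the β-lactamase gene. An f1 phage origin and remnants of lac-derived sequence (lac promoter/operator, CAP site, lacI and lacZα fragments) are carried over from the backbone and play no role in the payload.

The roughly 1.1 kb insert encodes human histone H2B (annotated as HIST1H2BJ) fused at its C terminus, across a short linker, to Electra2, a blue fluorescent protein listed as synthetic and derived from Entacmaea quadricolor. The automated feature table labels this second open reading frame as mRuby3. This most likely reflects sequence similarity among fluorescent proteins of the same sea anemone lineage rather than the presence of a red protein, and the catalogue entry identifies it as Electra2 (alternative name H2B-BFP). Because H2B is incorporated into chromatin, the fusion targets the fluorophore to the nucleus.

Expression in eukaryotic cells is driven by the simian CMV IE94 enhancer/promoter located upstream of the coding sequence, with an SV40 polyadenylation signal downstream. An SP6 promoter sits between the CMV element and the open reading frame, an arrangement that allows in vitro transcription of sense mRNA. T7 (fragment) and T3 promoters lie on the opposite strand downstream of the insert. The stated purpose is nuclear localization of Electra2, making the construct suitable as a blue nuclear or chromatin marker for live imaging.
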