Addgene plasmid #218929: H2B-Electra2
Purpose: Electra2 fused to human H2B protein for nuclear localization
Depositing lab: Amro Hamdoun. Depositing organization: University of California, San Diego (UCSD).
Backbone
  Vector backbone: pCS2+8
  Backbone size w/o insert (bp): 4137
  Total vector size (bp): 5243
  Vector type: Mammalian Expression, Synthetic Biology
Growth in bacteria
  Bacterial resistance: Ampicillin, 100 μg/mL
  Growth temperature: 37°C
  Growth strain: DH5alpha
  Copy number: High Copy
Gene/Insert
  Gene/Insert name: H2B-Electra2 (alt name: H2B-BFP)
  Species: H. sapiens (human), Synthetic; Entacmaea quadricolor
  Insert size (bp): 1110
  Entrez Gene: H2B
  Tag / fusion protein: Electra2 (C terminal on backbone); H2B (N terminal on insert)
  Cloning method: Other
  Sequencing primers: 5′ TGACGTAAATGGGCGGTAGG; 3′ CTCGCTCACTGACTCGCT
Resource information
  A portion of this plasmid was derived from a plasmid made by: Twist Bioscience
Terms and licenses: Academic/Nonprofit Terms; Industry Terms: Not Available to Industry
How to cite: H2B-Electra2 was a gift from Amro Hamdoun (Addgene plasmid # 218929 ; http://n2t.net/addgene:218929 ; RRID:Addgene_218929)
